>Addgene plasmid #195235 | GFP-MLC2 WT | addgene full sequence | sequence record 389338 | Addgene NGS Result
ATTAATAGTAATCAATTACGGGGTCATTAGTTCATAGCCCATATATGGAGTTCCGCGTTACATAACTTAC
GGTAAATGGCCCGCCTGGCTGACCGCCCAACGACCCCCGCCCATTGACGTCAATAATGACGTATGTTCCC
ATAGTAACGCCAATAGGGACTTTCCATTGACGTCAATGGGTGGAGTATTTACGGTAAACTGCCCACTTGG
CAGTACATCAAGTGTATCATATGCCAAGTACGCCCCCTATTGACGTCAATGACGGTAAATGGCCCGCCTG
GCATTATGCCCAGTACATGACCTTATGGGACTTTCCTACTTGGCAGTACATCTACGTATTAGTCATCGCT
ATTACCATGGTGATGCGGTTTTGGCAGTACATCAATGGGCGTGGATAGCGGTTTGACTCACGGGGATTTC
CAAGTCTCCACCCCATTGACGTCAATGGGAGTTTGTTTTGGCACCAAAATCAACGGGACTTTCCAAAATG
TCGTAACAACTCCGCCCCATTGACGCAAATGGGCGGTAGGCGTGTACGGTGGGAGGTCTATATAAGCAGA
GCTGGTTTAGTGAACCGTCAGATCCGCTAGCGCTACCGGACTCAGATCTCGAGATGTCCAGCAAACGTGC
CAAAGCCAAGACCACCAAGAAGCGCCCGCAGCGCGCCACCTCCAATGTCTTCGCTATGTTCGACCAGTCA
CAGATCCAGGAGTTCAAGGAAGCTTTCAACATGATCGACCAGAACCGTGACGGGTTCATTGACAAGGAGG
ATCTGCATGACATGCTGGCTTCCATGGGAAAGAACCCCACCGACGAGTACCTGGAGGGCATGATGAGTGA
GGCACCGGGGCCCATCAACTTCACCATGTTCCTCACCATGTTTGGGGAGAAGCTGAATGGCACCGACCCG
GAGGATGTAATCCGCAATGCCTTTGCCTGCTTTGACGAGGAGGCGTCAGGGTTCATTCACGAGGACCATC
TGCGTGAACTGCTGACCACCATGGGAGACAGGTTCACTGACGAGGAGGTGGACGAGATGTACCGGGAGGC
GCCCATCGACAAGAAGGGCAACTTCAACTATGTGGAGTTCACCCGCATCCTGAAGCACGGAGCTAAGGAC
AAGGACGATCGAATTCTGCAGTCGACGGTACCGCGGGCCCGGGATCCACCGGTCGCCACCATGGTGAGCA
AGGGCGAGGAGCTGTTCACCGGGGTGGTGCCCATCCTGGTCGAGCTGGACGGCGACGTAAACGGCCACAA
GTTCAGCGTGTCCGGCGAGGGCGAGGGCGATGCCACCTACGGCAAGCTGACCCTGAAGTTCATCTGCACC
ACCGGCAAGCTGCCCGTGCCCTGGCCCACCCTCGTGACCACCCTGACCTACGGCGTGCAGTGCTTCAGCC
GCTACCCCGACCACATGAAGCAGCACGACTTCTTCAAGTCCGCCATGCCCGAAGGCTACGTCCAGGAGCG
CACCATCTTCTTCAAGGACGACGGCAACTACAAGACCCGCGCCGAGGTGAAGTTCGAGGGCGACACCCTG
GTGAACCGCATCGAGCTGAAGGGCATCGACTTCAAGGAGGACGGCAACATCCTGGGGCACAAGCTGGAGT
ACAACTACAACAGCCACAACGTCTATATCATGGCCGACAAGCAGAAGAACGGCATCAAGGTGAACTTCAA
GATCCGCCACAACATCGAGGACGGCAGCGTGCAGCTCGCCGACCACTACCAGCAGAACACCCCCATCGGC
GACGGCCCCGTGCTGCTGCCCGACAACCACTACCTGAGCACCCAGTCCGCCCTGAGCAAAGACCCCAACG
AGAAGCGCGATCACATGGTCCTGCTGGAGTTCGTGACCGCCGCCGGGATCACTCTCGGCATGGACGAGCT
GTACAAGTAAAGCGGCCGCGACTCTAGATCATAATCAGCCATACCACATTTGTAGAGGTTTTACTTGCTT
TAAAAAACCTCCCACACCTCCCCCTGAACCTGAAACATAAAATGAATGCAATTGTTGTTGTTAACTTGTT
TATTGCAGCTTATAATGGTTACAAATAAAGCAATAGCATCACAAATTTCACAAATAAAGCATTTTTTTCA
CTGCATTCTAGTTGTGGTTTGTCCAAACTCATCAATGTATCTTAAGGCGTAAATTGTAAGCGTTAATATT
TTGTTAAAATTCGCGTTAAATTTTTGTTAAATCAGCTCATTTTTTAACCAATAGGCCGAAATCGGCAAAA
TCCCTTATAAATCAAAAGAATAGACCGAGATAGGGT
[37 nt withheld, positions 2277-2313]
AAAGAACGTGGACTCCAACGTCAAAGG
[49 nt withheld, positions 2341-2389]
T
[91 nt withheld, positions 2391-2481]
G
[124 nt withheld, positions 2483-2606]
CAGGTGGCACTTTTCGGGGAAATGTGCGCGGAACCCCTATTTGTTTATTTTTCTAAATACATTCAAATAT
GTATCCGCTCATGAGACAATAACCCTGATAAATGCTTCAATAATATTGAAAAAGGAAGAGTCCTGAGGCG
GAAAGAACCAGCTGTGGAATGTGTGTCAGTTAGGGTGTGGAAAGTCCCCAGGCTCCCCAGCAGGCAGAAG
TATGCAAAGCATGCATCTCAATTAGTCAGCAACCAGGTGTGGAAAGTCCCCAGGCTCCCCAGCAGGCAGA
AGTATGCAAAGCATGCATCTCAATTAGTCAGCAACCATAGTCCCGCCCCTAACTCCGCCCATCCCGCCCC
TAACTCCGCCCAGTTCCGCCCATTCTCCGCCCCATGGCTGACTAATTTTTTTTATTTATGCAGAGGCCGA
GGCCGCCTCGGCCTCTGAGCTATTCCAGAAGTAGTGAGGAGGCTTTTTTGGAGGCCTAGGCTTTTGCAAA
GATCGATCAAGAGACAGGATGAGGATCGTTTCGCATGATTGAACAAGATGGATTGCACGCAGGTTCTCCG
GCCGCTTGGGTGGAGAGGCTATTCGGCTATGACTGGGCACAACAGACAATCGGCTGCTCTGATGCCGCCG
TGTTCCGGCTGTCAGCGCAGGGGCGCCCGGTTCTTTTTGTCAAGACCGACCTGTCCGGTGCCCTGAATGA
ACTGCAAGACGAGGCAGCGCGGCTATCGTGGCTGGCCACGACGGGCGTTCCTTGCGCAGCTGTGCTCGAC
GTTGTCACTGAAGCGGGAAGGGACTGGCTGCTATTGGGCGAAGTGCCGGGGCAGGATCTCCTGTCATCTC
ACCTTGCTCCTGCCGAGAAAGTATCCATCATGGCTGATGCAATGCGGCGGCTGCATACGCTTGATCCGGC
TACCTGCCCATTCGACCACCAAGCGAAACATCGCATCGAGCGAGCACGTACTCGGATGGAAGCCGGTCTT
GTCGATCAGGATGATCTGGACGAAGAGCATCAGGGGCTCGCGCCAGCCGAACTGTTCGCCAGGCTCAAGG
CGAGCATGCCCGACGGCGAGGATCTCGTCGTGACCCATGGCGATGCCTGCTTGCCGAATATCATGGTGGA
AAATGGCCGCTTTTCTGGATTCATCGACTGTGGCCGGCTGGGTGTGGCGGACCGCTATCAGGACATAGCG
TTGGCTACCCGTGATATTGCTGAAGAGCTTGGCGGCGAATGGGCTGACCGCTTCCTCGTGCTTTACGGTA
TCGCCGCTCCCGATTCGCAGCGCATCGCCTTCTATCGCCTTCTTGACGAGTTCTTCTGAGCGGGACTCTG
GGGTTCGAAATGACCGACCAAGCGACGCCCAACCTGCCATCACGAGATTTCGATTCCACCGCCGCCTTCT
ATGAAAGGTTGGGCTTCGGAATCGTTTTCCGGGACGCCGGCTGGATGATCCTCCAGCGCGGGGATCTCAT
GCTGGAGTTCTTCGCCCACCCTAGGGGGAGGCTAACTGAAACACGGAAGGAGACAATACCGGAAGGAACC
CGCGCTATGACGGCAATAAAAAGACAGAATAAAACGCACGGTGTTGGGTCGTTTGTTCATAAACGCGGGG
TTCGGTCCCAGGGCTGGCACTCTGTCGATACCCCACCGAGACCCCATTGGGGCCAATACGCCCGCGTTTC
TTCCTTTTCCCCACCCCACCCCCCAAGTTCGGGTGAAGGCCCAGGGCTCGCAGCCAACGTCGGGGCGGCA
GGCCCTGCCATAGCCTCAGGTTACTCATATATACTTTAGATTGATTTAAAACTTCATTTTTAATTTAAAA
GGATCTAGGTGAAGATCCTTTTTGATAATCTCATGACCAAAATCCCTTAACGTGAGTTTTCGTTCCACTG
AGCGTCAGACCCCGTAGAAAAGATCAAAGGATCTTCTTGAGATCCTTTTTTTCTGCGCGTAATCTGCTGC
TTGCAAACAAAAAAACCACCGCTACCAGCGGTGGTTTGTTTGCCGGATCAAGAGCTACCAACTCTTTTTC
CGAAGGTAACTGGCTTCAGCAGAGCGCAGATACCAAATACTGTTCTTCTAGTGTAGCCGTAGTTAGGCCA
CCACTTCAAGAACTCTGTAGCACCGCCTACATACCTCGCTCTGCTAATCCTGTTACCAGTGGCTGCTGCC
AGTGGCGATAAGTCGTGTCTTACCGGGTTGGACTCAAGACGATAGTTACCGGATAAGGCGCAGCGGTCGG
GCTGAACGGGGGGTTCGTGCACACAGCCCAGCTTGGAGCGAACGACCTACACCGAACTGAGATACCTACA
GCGTGAGCTATGAGAAAGCGCCACGCTTCCCGAAGGGAGAAAGGCGGACAGGTATCCGGTAAGCGGCAGG
GTCGGAACAGGAGAGCGCACGAGGGAGCTTCCAGGGGGAAACGCCTGGTATCTTTATAGTCCTGTCGGGT
TTCGCCACCTCTGACTTGAGCGTCGATTTTTGTGATGCTCGTCAGGGGGGCGGAGCCTATGGAAAAACGC
CAGCAACGCGGCCTTTTTACGGTTCCTGGCCTTTTGCTGGCCTTTTGCTCACATGTTCTTTCCTGCGTTA
TCCCCTGATTCTGTGGATAACCGTATTACCGCCATGCATTAGTT
Features (pLannotate 1.2.2; 16 found; start..end, strand, type, name):
     56..359     +  enhancer       CMV enhancer: human cytomegalovirus immediate early enhancer
    360..563     +  promoter       CMV promoter: human cytomegalovirus (CMV) immediate early promoter
    586..613     +  misc_feature   MCS (fragment): multiple cloning site
    614..1129    +  CDS            MLRM_CHICK: Experimental evidence at protein level: Swiss-Prot protein existence level 1. Myosin regulatory subunit that plays an important role in regulation of both smooth muscle and nonmuscle cell contractile activity. Implicated in cytokinesis, receptor capping, and cell locomotion (By similarity). From Gallus gallus (Chicken).
   1129..1167    +  misc_feature   MCS (fragment): multiple cloning site
   1181..1900    +  CDS            EGFP: the original enhanced GFP (Yang et al., 1996) mammalian codon-optimized
   1917..2000    +  CDS            large T antigen (fragment): large T antigen from SV40 (simian virus 40)
   2023..2144    +  polyA_signal   SV40 poly(A) signal: SV40 polyadenylation signal
   2178..2606    -  rep_origin     f1 ori (sequence partly withheld): f1 bacteriophage origin of replication; arrow indicates direction of (+) strand synthesis
   2633..2737    +  promoter       AmpR promoter: bla
   2739..3096    +  promoter       SV40 promoter: SV40 enhancer and early promoter
   3131..3925    +  CDS            NeoR/KanR: aminoglycoside phosphotransferase from Tn5; aph(3')-II (or nptII); confers resistance to neomycin, kanamycin, and G418 (Geneticin®)
   3946..4098    +  CDS            ble (fragment): BLE_KLEPN - Experimental evidence at protein level: Swiss-Prot protein existence level 1. Binding protein with a strong affinity to the bleomycin family of antibiotics. Binds to CL990; an antimitotic-antibiotic compound. From Klebsiella pneumoniae.
   4157..4204    +  polyA_signal   HSV TK poly(A) signal: herpes simplex virus thymidine kinase polyadenylation signal (Cole and Stacy, 1985)
   4295..4311    -  polyA_signal   bGH poly(A) signal (fragment): bovine growth hormone polyadenylation signal
   4533..5121    +  rep_origin     ori: high-copy-number ColE1/pMB1/pBR322/pUC origin of replication
