[The description below was written by a language model from this plasmid's Addgene catalogue record and pLannotate feature annotations shown in this document.]
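Description:
GFP-MLC2 WT is a mammalian expression plasmid of about 5.2 kb, built on a pEGFP backbone, that produces wild-type myosin regulatory light chain (MLC2) fused to EGFP. The human cytomegalovirus immediate-early enhancer and promoter drive transcription, and an SV40 polyadenylation signal terminates it. In the annotated sequence the light chain coding region sits between two fragments of the multiple cloning site, directly upstream of EGFP. This matches an N1-style layout, with the fluorescent protein at the C-terminus of MLC2, even though the plasmid name puts GFP first.

The catalogue entry and the sequence annotation disagree on the insert. The catalogue lists it as human and links it to MYL2, the cardiac/ventricular isoform. The annotation's best match for the open reading frame is the chicken smooth muscle/nonmuscle myosin regulatory light chain, which regulates nonmuscle contractility, cytokinesis and cell locomotion. The record does not resolve this difference, so the species and isoform should be checked against the sequence.

The plasmid is propagated in bacteria from a high-copy pUC-type origin under kanamycin selection. The Tn5 NeoR/KanR gene is preceded by both a bacterial bla promoter and the SV40 early promoter and is followed by the HSV TK poly(A) signal, so the same marker also supports G418 selection of stably transfected mammalian cells. An f1 origin is present for single-stranded DNA production. The short large T antigen, ble and bGH fragments appear to be backbone remnants.

The "WT" label suggests that the plasmid serves as a wild-type reference, though no variants are described here. It suits live imaging of myosin II light chain localisation, and the associated work concerns RhoA, ROCK I and myosin II in the orientation of epithelial polarity.
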