Addgene plasmid #195235: GFP-MLC2 WT
Purpose: Mammalian expression of GFP tagged MLC2. Wild-type
Depositing lab: David Bryant & Keith Mostov. Depositing organization: University of California, San Francisco (UCSF). Publication: Involvement of RhoA, ROCK I and myosin II in inverted orientation of epithelial polarity. Yu W, Shewan AM, Brakeman P, Eastburn DJ, Datta A, Bryant DM, Fan QW, Weiss WA, Zegers MM, Mostov KE. EMBO Rep. 2008 Sep;9(9):923-9. doi: 10.1038/embor.2008.135. Epub 2008 Jul 25. PubMed 18660750.
Backbone
  Vector backbone: pEGFP
  Vector type: Mammalian Expression
Growth in bacteria
  Bacterial resistance: Kanamycin, 50 μg/mL
  Growth temperature: 37°C
  Growth strain: DH5alpha
  Copy number: High Copy
Gene/Insert
  Gene/Insert name: MLC2
  Species: H. sapiens (human)
  Entrez Gene: MYL2 (a.k.a. CMH10, MFM12, MLC-2, MLC-2s/v, MLC-2v, MLC2)
  Cloning method: Unknown
Terms and licenses: Academic/Nonprofit Terms; Industry Terms: Not Available to Industry
How to cite: GFP-MLC2 WT was a gift from David Bryant & Keith Mostov (Addgene plasmid # 195235 ; http://n2t.net/addgene:195235 ; RRID:Addgene_195235)
